Addgene plasmid #246873: Lifeact-mScarlet3-S2
Purpose: Expression of mScarlet3-S2 fused with Lifeact. This construct is used for imaging actin filaments.
Depositing lab: Pingyong Xu. Depositing organization: Institute of Biophysics, Chinese Academy of Sciences. Publication: A highly photostable monomeric red fluorescent protein for dual-color 3D STED and time-lapse 3D SIM imaging. Ding Y, He W, Wang K, Xue F, Zheng K, Zhao S, Qi D, Li T, Xia P, Pan L, Chen L, Chen Z, Yuan L, Xu P. Nat Methods. 2025 Nov 26. doi: 10.1038/s41592-025-02962-2. PubMed 41299071.
Backbone
  Vector backbone: pEGFP-N1
  Backbone size w/o insert (bp): 3973
  Vector type: Mammalian Expression
Growth in bacteria
  Bacterial resistance: Kanamycin, 50 μg/mL
  Growth temperature: 37°C
  Growth strain: DH5alpha
  Copy number: High Copy
Gene/Insert
  Gene/Insert name: mScarlet3-S2
  Species: Synthetic
  Insert size (bp): 687
  Promoter: CMV
  Tag / fusion protein: Lifeact (N terminal on backbone)
  Cloning method: Restriction Enzyme; 5′ cloning site AgeI (not destroyed); 3′ cloning site NotI (destroyed during cloning)
  Sequencing primers: 5′ CMV-Forward; 3′ SV40 polyA-Reverse
Terms and licenses: Academic/Nonprofit Terms; Industry Terms: Not Available to Industry
Depositor comments: The Lifeact sequence was fused in-frame with mScarlet3-S2 and inserted into the Age_/Not_ sites of pEGFP-N1.
How to cite: Lifeact-mScarlet3-S2 was a gift from Pingyong Xu (Addgene plasmid # 246873 ; http://n2t.net/addgene:246873 ; RRID:Addgene_246873)
