[The description below was written by a language model from this plasmid's Addgene catalogue record and pLannotate feature annotations shown in this document.]
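Description:
Lifeact-mScarlet3-S2 is a mammalian expression plasmid built on the pEGFP-N1 backbone, in which the original fluorescent protein coding region has been replaced, between the AgeI and NotI sites, by an in-frame fusion of the actin-binding peptide Lifeact to the synthetic red fluorescent protein mScarlet3-S2. The sequenced record is about 4.7 kb. It is maintained in E. coli at high copy through a ColE1/pUC-type origin and selected with kanamycin. The NeoR/KanR (aph(3')-II) gene is driven by tandem bacterial (bla-type) and SV40 early promoters and terminated by the HSV TK polyadenylation signal, so the same marker can also confer G418 resistance in mammalian cells. An f1 origin is also present. The short hits to RSF ori, SV40 large T antigen, ble and bGH poly(A) are small fragment matches typical of this backbone's annotation rather than functional elements.

The expression cassette consists of the human CMV immediate early enhancer and promoter, a remnant of the multiple cloning site, the fusion open reading frame and the SV40 poly(A) signal. The automated annotation labels the N-terminal segment as a fragment of yeast ABP140, which is the F-actin-binding protein from which Lifeact is derived. The downstream reading frame is matched to an mScarlet-I derivative, reflecting the mScarlet lineage of mScarlet3-S2 rather than its exact identity. The associated publication describes a highly photostable monomeric red fluorescent protein. In transfected mammalian cells the fusion decorates filamentous actin, and the plasmid is intended for imaging actin filaments, in the context of super-resolution approaches such as 3D STED and time-lapse 3D SIM.
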