Features (pLannotate 1.2.2; 16 found; start..end, strand, type, name):
      8..42      +  rep_origin     RSF ori (fragment): Plasmids containing the RSF 1030 origin of replication can be propagated in E. coli cells that contain additional plasmids with compatible origins.
    110..413     +  enhancer       CMV enhancer: human cytomegalovirus immediate early enhancer
    414..617     +  promoter       CMV promoter: human cytomegalovirus (CMV) immediate early promoter
    640..683     +  misc_feature   MCS (fragment): multiple cloning site
    688..771     +  CDS            ABP140 (fragment): AB140_YEAST - Also known as TRM140. Experimental evidence at protein level: Swiss-Prot protein existence level 1. S-adenosyl-L-methionine-dependent methyltransferase that mediates N(3)-methylcytidine modification of residue 32 of the tRNA anticodon loop of tRNA(Thr) and tRNA(Ser). Binds F-actin and shows weak F-actin cross-linking activity. From Saccharomyces cerevisiae (strain ATCC 204508 / S288c) (Baker's yeast).
    760..1430    +  CDS            mScarlet-2I (fragment): mScarlet-I derivative in which the N- and C-termini have been modified to reduce cytotoxicity (Valbuena et al., 2020) preserves the original mammalian codon optimization
   1466..1549    +  CDS            large T antigen (fragment): large T antigen from SV40 (simian virus 40)
   1572..1693    +  polyA_signal   SV40 poly(A) signal: SV40 polyadenylation signal
   1727..2155    -  rep_origin     f1 ori (sequence partly withheld): f1 bacteriophage origin of replication; arrow indicates direction of (+) strand synthesis
   2182..2286    +  promoter       AmpR promoter: bla
   2288..2645    +  promoter       SV40 promoter: SV40 enhancer and early promoter
   2680..3474    +  CDS            NeoR/KanR: aminoglycoside phosphotransferase from Tn5; aph(3')-II (or nptII); confers resistance to neomycin, kanamycin, and G418 (Geneticin®)
   3495..3647    +  CDS            ble (fragment): BLE_KLEPN - Experimental evidence at protein level: Swiss-Prot protein existence level 1. Binding protein with a strong affinity to the bleomycin family of antibiotics. Binds to CL990; an antimitotic-antibiotic compound. From Klebsiella pneumoniae.
   3706..3753    +  polyA_signal   HSV TK poly(A) signal: herpes simplex virus thymidine kinase polyadenylation signal (Cole and Stacy, 1985)
   3844..3860    -  polyA_signal   bGH poly(A) signal (fragment): bovine growth hormone polyadenylation signal
   4082..4670    +  rep_origin     ori: high-copy-number ColE1/pMB1/pBR322/pUC origin of replication
>Addgene plasmid #246873 | Lifeact-mScarlet3-S2 | addgene full sequence | sequence record 494351 | Addgene NGS Result
TCCTGCGTTATCCCCTGATTCTGTGGATAACCGTATTACCGCCATGCATTAGTTATTAATAGTAATCAAT
TACGGGGTCATTAGTTCATAGCCCATATATGGAGTTCCGCGTTACATAACTTACGGTAAATGGCCCGCCT
GGCTGACCGCCCAACGACCCCCGCCCATTGACGTCAATAATGACGTATGTTCCCATAGTAACGCCAATAG
GGACTTTCCATTGACGTCAATGGGTGGAGTATTTACGGTAAACTGCCCACTTGGCAGTACATCAAGTGTA
TCATATGCCAAGTACGCCCCCTATTGACGTCAATGACGGTAAATGGCCCGCCTGGCATTATGCCCAGTAC
ATGACCTTATGGGACTTTCCTACTTGGCAGTACATCTACGTATTAGTCATCGCTATTACCATGGTGATGC
GGTTTTGGCAGTACATCAATGGGCGTGGATAGCGGTTTGACTCACGGGGATTTCCAAGTCTCCACCCCAT
TGACGTCAATGGGAGTTTGTTTTGGCACCAAAATCAACGGGACTTTCCAAAATGTCGTAACAACTCCGCC
CCATTGACGCAAATGGGCGGTAGGCGTGTACGGTGGGAGGTCTATATAAGCAGAGCTGGTTTAGTGAACC
GTCAGATCCGCTAGCGCTACCGGACTCAGATCTCGAGCTCAAGCTTCGAATTCCACCATGGGCGTGGCCG
ACCTGATCAAGAAGTTCGAGAGCATCAGCAAGGAGGAGGGGGATCCACCGGTCGCCACCATGGATAGCAC
CGAGGCAGTGATCAAGGAGTTCATGCGGTTCAAGGTGCACATGGAGGGCTCCATGAACGGCCACGAGTTC
GAGATCGAGGGCGAGGGCGAGGGCCGCCCCTACGAGGGCACCCAGACCGCCAAGCTGAGGGTGACCAAGG
GTGGCCCCCTGCCCTTCTCCTGGGACATCCTGTCCCCTCAGTTCCAGTACGGCTCCAGGGCCTTCACGAA
GCACCCCGCCGACATCCCCGACTACTGGAAGCAGTCCTTCCCCGAGGGCTTCAAGTGGGAGCGCGTGATG
AACTTCGAGGACGGCGGCGCCGTGTCCGTGGCCCAGGACACCTCCCTGGAGGACGGCACCCTGATCTACA
AGGTGAAGCTCCGCGGCACCAACTTCCCTCCTGACGGCCCCGTAATGCAGAAGAAGACAATGGGCTGGGA
AGCATCCACCGAGCGGTTGTACCCCGAGGACGTCGTGCTGAAGGGCGACATTAAGCACGCCCTGCGCCTG
AAGGACGGCGGCCGCTACCTGGCGGACTTCAAGACCACCTACAGGGCCAAGAAGCCCGTGCAGATGCCCG
GCGCCTTCAACATCGACCGCAAGTTGGACATCACATCCCACAACGAGGACTACACCGTGGTGGAACAGTA
CGAACGCTCCGTGGCCCGCCACTCCACCGGCGGCTCCGGTGGCTCCTAAAGCGGCCGCGACTCTAGATCA
TAATCAGCCATACCACATTTGTAGAGGTTTTACTTGCTTTAAAAAACCTCCCACACCTCCCCCTGAACCT
GAAACATAAAATGAATGCAATTGTTGTTGTTAACTTGTTTATTGCAGCTTATAATGGTTACAAATAAAGC
AATAGCATCACAAATTTCACAAATAAAGCATTTTTTTCACTGCATTCTAGTTGTGGTTTGTCCAAACTCA
TCAATGTATCTTAAGGCGTAAATTGTAAGCGTTAATATTTTGTTAAAATTCGCGTTAAATTTTTGTTAAA
TCAGCTCATTTTTTAACCAATAGGCCGAAATCGGCAAAATCCCTTATAAATCAAAAGAATAGACCGAGAT
AGGGT
[37 nt withheld, positions 1826-1862]
AAAGAACGTGGACTCCAACGTCAAAGG
[49 nt withheld, positions 1890-1938]
T
[91 nt withheld, positions 1940-2030]
G
[124 nt withheld, positions 2032-2155]
CAGGTGGCACTTTTCGGGGAAATGTGCGCGGAACCCCTATTTGTTTATTTTTCTAAATACATTCAAATAT
GTATCCGCTCATGAGACAATAACCCTGATAAATGCTTCAATAATATTGAAAAAGGAAGAGTCCTGAGGCG
GAAAGAACCAGCTGTGGAATGTGTGTCAGTTAGGGTGTGGAAAGTCCCCAGGCTCCCCAGCAGGCAGAAG
TATGCAAAGCATGCATCTCAATTAGTCAGCAACCAGGTGTGGAAAGTCCCCAGGCTCCCCAGCAGGCAGA
AGTATGCAAAGCATGCATCTCAATTAGTCAGCAACCATAGTCCCGCCCCTAACTCCGCCCATCCCGCCCC
TAACTCCGCCCAGTTCCGCCCATTCTCCGCCCCATGGCTGACTAATTTTTTTTATTTATGCAGAGGCCGA
GGCCGCCTCGGCCTCTGAGCTATTCCAGAAGTAGTGAGGAGGCTTTTTTGGAGGCCTAGGCTTTTGCAAA
GATCGATCAAGAGACAGGATGAGGATCGTTTCGCATGATTGAACAAGATGGATTGCACGCAGGTTCTCCG
GCCGCTTGGGTGGAGAGGCTATTCGGCTATGACTGGGCACAACAGACAATCGGCTGCTCTGATGCCGCCG
TGTTCCGGCTGTCAGCGCAGGGGCGCCCGGTTCTTTTTGTCAAGACCGACCTGTCCGGTGCCCTGAATGA
ACTGCAAGACGAGGCAGCGCGGCTATCGTGGCTGGCCACGACGGGCGTTCCTTGCGCAGCTGTGCTCGAC
GTTGTCACTGAAGCGGGAAGGGACTGGCTGCTATTGGGCGAAGTGCCGGGGCAGGATCTCCTGTCATCTC
ACCTTGCTCCTGCCGAGAAAGTATCCATCATGGCTGATGCAATGCGGCGGCTGCATACGCTTGATCCGGC
TACCTGCCCATTCGACCACCAAGCGAAACATCGCATCGAGCGAGCACGTACTCGGATGGAAGCCGGTCTT
GTCGATCAGGATGATCTGGACGAAGAGCATCAGGGGCTCGCGCCAGCCGAACTGTTCGCCAGGCTCAAGG
CGAGCATGCCCGACGGCGAGGATCTCGTCGTGACCCATGGCGATGCCTGCTTGCCGAATATCATGGTGGA
AAATGGCCGCTTTTCTGGATTCATCGACTGTGGCCGGCTGGGTGTGGCGGACCGCTATCAGGACATAGCG
TTGGCTACCCGTGATATTGCTGAAGAGCTTGGCGGCGAATGGGCTGACCGCTTCCTCGTGCTTTACGGTA
TCGCCGCTCCCGATTCGCAGCGCATCGCCTTCTATCGCCTTCTTGACGAGTTCTTCTGAGCGGGACTCTG
GGGTTCGAAATGACCGACCAAGCGACGCCCAACCTGCCATCACGAGATTTCGATTCCACCGCCGCCTTCT
ATGAAAGGTTGGGCTTCGGAATCGTTTTCCGGGACGCCGGCTGGATGATCCTCCAGCGCGGGGATCTCAT
GCTGGAGTTCTTCGCCCACCCTAGGGGGAGGCTAACTGAAACACGGAAGGAGACAATACCGGAAGGAACC
CGCGCTATGACGGCAATAAAAAGACAGAATAAAACGCACGGTGTTGGGTCGTTTGTTCATAAACGCGGGG
TTCGGTCCCAGGGCTGGCACTCTGTCGATACCCCACCGAGACCCCATTGGGGCCAATACGCCCGCGTTTC
TTCCTTTTCCCCACCCCACCCCCCAAGTTCGGGTGAAGGCCCAGGGCTCGCAGCCAACGTCGGGGCGGCA
GGCCCTGCCATAGCCTCAGGTTACTCATATATACTTTAGATTGATTTAAAACTTCATTTTTAATTTAAAA
GGATCTAGGTGAAGATCCTTTTTGATAATCTCATGACCAAAATCCCTTAACGTGAGTTTTCGTTCCACTG
AGCGTCAGACCCCGTAGAAAAGATCAAAGGATCTTCTTGAGATCCTTTTTTTCTGCGCGTAATCTGCTGC
TTGCAAACAAAAAAACCACCGCTACCAGCGGTGGTTTGTTTGCCGGATCAAGAGCTACCAACTCTTTTTC
CGAAGGTAACTGGCTTCAGCAGAGCGCAGATACCAAATACTGTTCTTCTAGTGTAGCCGTAGTTAGGCCA
CCACTTCAAGAACTCTGTAGCACCGCCTACATACCTCGCTCTGCTAATCCTGTTACCAGTGGCTGCTGCC
AGTGGCGATAAGTCGTGTCTTACCGGGTTGGACTCAAGACGATAGTTACCGGATAAGGCGCAGCGGTCGG
GCTGAACGGGGGGTTCGTGCACACAGCCCAGCTTGGAGCGAACGACCTACACCGAACTGAGATACCTACA
GCGTGAGCTATGAGAAAGCGCCACGCTTCCCGAAGGGAGAAAGGCGGACAGGTATCCGGTAAGCGGCAGG
GTCGGAACAGGAGAGCGCACGAGGGAGCTTCCAGGGGGAAACGCCTGGTATCTTTATAGTCCTGTCGGGT
TTCGCCACCTCTGACTTGAGCGTCGATTTTTGTGATGCTCGTCAGGGGGGCGGAGCCTATGGAAAAACGC
CAGCAACGCGGCCTTTTTACGGTTCCTGGCCTTTTGCTGGCCTTTTGCTCACATGTTCTT
